>Addgene plasmid #57123 | mPA-GFP-Caveolin-C-10 | depositor partial sequence | sequence record 88267 | insert sequence
TTCAGATCCGCTAGCGCTACCGGTCGCCACCATGGTGAGCAAGGGCGAGGAGCTGTTCACCGGGGTGGTG
CCCATCCTGGTCGAGCTGGACGGCGACGTAAACGGCCACAAGTTCAGCGTGTCCGGCGAGGGCGAGGGCG
ATGCCACCTACGGCAAGCTGACCCTGAAGTTCATCTGCACCACCGGCAAGCTGCCCGTGCCCTGGCCCAC
CCTCGTGACCACCTTCAGCTACGGCGTGCAGTGCTTCAGCCGCTACCCCGACCACATGAAGCAGCACGAC
TTCTTCAAGTCCGCCATGCCCGAAGGCTACGTCCAGGAGCGCACCATCTTCTTCAAGGACGACGGCAACT
ACAAGACCCGCGCCGAGGTGAAGTTCGAGGGCGACACCCTGGTGAACCGCATCGAGCTGAAGGGCATCGA
CTTCAAGGAGGACGGCAACATCCTGGGGCACAAGCTGGAGTACAACTACAACAGCCACAACGTCTATATC
ATGGCCGACAAGCAGAAGAACGGCATCAAGGCCAACTTCAAGATCCGCCACAACATCGAGGACGGCAGCG
TGCAGCTCGCCGACCACTACCAGCAGAACACCCCCATCGGCGACGGCCCCGTGCTGCTGCCCGACAACCA
CTACCTGAGCCACCAGTCCAAGCTGAGCAAAGACCCCAACGAGAAGCGCGATCACATGGTCCTGCTGGAG
TTCGTGACCGCCGCCGGGATCACTCTCGGCATGGACGAGCTGTACAAGTCCGGACTCAGATCTGGCAGCA
GTGGAGGTTCTGGGGGCAAATACGTAGACTCGGAGGGACATCTCTACACCGTTCCCATCCGGGAACAGGG
CAACATCTACAAGCCCAACAACAAGGCCATGGCAGACGAGCTGAGCGAGAAGCAAGTGTACGACGCGCAC
ACCAAGGAGATCGACCTGGTCAACCGCGACCCTAAACACCTCAACGATGACGTGGTCAAGATTGACTTTG
AAGATGTGATTGCAGAACCAGAAGGGACACACAGTTTTGACGGCATTTGGAAGGCCAGCTTCACCACCTT
CACTGTGACGAAATACTGGTTTTACCGCTTGCTGTCTGCCCTCTTTGGCATCCCGATGGCACTCATCTGG
GGCATTTACTTCGCCATTCTCTCTTTCCTGCACATCTGGGCAGTTGTACCATGCATTAAGAGCTTCCTGA
TTGAGATTCAGTGCATCAGCCGTGTCTATTCCATCTACGTCCACACCGTCTGTGACCCACTCTTTGAAGC
TGTTGGGAAAATATTCAGCAATGTCCGCATCAACTTGCAGAAAGAAATATAAGAATTCTGCAGTCGACGG
TACCGCGGGCCCGGGATCCACCGGATCTAGATAACTGATCATAATCAGCCATACCACATTT
