>Addgene plasmid #57123 | mPA-GFP-Caveolin-C-10 | addgene partial sequence | sequence record 131776 | SV40pA-R 5'-GAAATTTGTGATGCTATTGC-3'
ACAACAACAATTGCATTCATTTTATGTTTCAGGTTCAGGGGGAGGTGTGGGAGGTTTTTTAAAGCAAGTA
AAACCTCTACAAATGTGGTATGGCTGATTATGATCAGTTATCTAGATCCGGTGGATCCCGGGCCCGCGGT
ACCGTCGACTGCAGAATTCTTATATTTCTTTCTGCAAGTTGATGCGGACATTGCTGAATATTTTCCCAAC
AGCTTCAAAGAGTGGGTCACAGACGGTGTGGACGTAGATGGAATAGACACGGCTGATGCACTGAATCTCA
ATCAGGAAGCTCTTAATGCATGGTACAACTGCCCAGATGTGCAGGAAAGAGAGAATGGCGAAGTAAATGC
CCCAGATGAGTGCCATCGGGATGCCAAAGAGGGCAGACAGCAAGCGGTAAAACCAGTATTTCGTCACAGT
GAAGGTGGTGAAGCTGGCCTTCCAAATGCCGTCAAAACTGTGTGTCCCTTCTGGTTCTGCAATCACATCT
TCAAAGTCAATCTTGACCACGTCATCGTTGAGGTGTTTAGGGTCGCGGTTGACCAGGTCGATCTCCTTGG
TGTGCGCGTCGTACACTTGCTTCTCGCTCAGCTCGTCTGCCATGGCCTTGTTGTTGGGCTTGTAGATGTT
GCCCTGTTCCCGGATGGGAACGGTGTAGAGATGTCCCTCCGAGTCTACGTATTTGCCCCCAGAACCTCCA
CTGCTGCCAGATCTGAGTCCGGACTTGTACAGCTCGTCCATGCCGAGAGTGATCCCGGCGGCGGTCACGA
ACTCCAGCAGGACCATGTGATCGCGCTTCTCGTTGGG
