[The description below was written by a language model from this plasmid's Addgene catalogue record.]
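Description:
mPA-GFP-Caveolin-C-10 is a mammalian expression plasmid built on the mPA-GFP-C1 backbone (about 4.75 kb without insert), a C1-style fluorescent protein fusion vector. It is maintained as a high-copy plasmid in E. coli under kanamycin selection, and it carries a neomycin resistance marker so that transfected mammalian cells can be selected with G418. The record does not list the replication origins or provide a feature table, so the detailed layout of the backbone is not documented here.

The payload is human caveolin-1 (CAV1), fused at its N terminus to mPA-GFP supplied by the backbone, with expression driven by the CMV promoter. The listed 3′ sequencing primer implies an SV40 polyadenylation signal downstream of the fusion. The "C-10" in the name probably denotes the C-type vector configuration and a 10-residue linker between the fluorescent protein and caveolin, but the record does not say this explicitly, and the cloning method is listed as unknown. mPA-GFP is a monomeric photoactivatable GFP variant: it is weakly fluorescent until illuminated with violet light, after which it becomes brightly green-fluorescent. This matches the paired spectral values in the record, with excitation at 400 and 504 nm and emission at 515 and 517 nm.

Caveolin-1 is the main structural protein of caveolae, and the record gives the fusion's localization as membrane. The construct is therefore suited to live-cell imaging, where photoactivating a chosen region highlights a subpopulation of labelled caveolin so that its movement, trafficking and turnover can be followed over time.
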