Addgene plasmid #57123: mPA-GFP-Caveolin-C-10
Purpose: Localization: Membrane, Excitation: 400 / 504, Emission: 515 / 517
Depositing lab: Michael Davidson. Depositing organization: Florida State University, Tallahassee.
Backbone
  Vector backbone: mPA-GFP-C1
  Backbone size w/o insert (bp): 4750
  Vector type: Mammalian Expression
  Selectable markers: Neomycin (select with G418)
Growth in bacteria
  Bacterial resistance: Kanamycin, 50 μg/mL
  Growth temperature: 37°C
  Growth strain: DH5alpha
  Copy number: High Copy
Gene/Insert
  Gene/Insert name: Caveolin (alt name: NM_001753)
  Species: H. sapiens (human)
  Entrez Gene: CAV1 (a.k.a. BSCL3, CGL3, LCCNS, MSTP085, PPH3, VIP21)
  Promoter: CMV
  Tag / fusion protein: mPA-GFP (N terminal on backbone)
  Cloning method: Unknown
  Sequencing primers: 5′ CMV-F; 3′ SV40pA-R
Terms and licenses: Academic/Nonprofit Terms; Industry Terms
Depositor comments: . Excitation = 400 / 504; Emission = 515 / 517
How to cite: mPA-GFP-Caveolin-C-10 was a gift from Michael Davidson (Addgene plasmid # 57123 ; http://n2t.net/addgene:57123 ; RRID:Addgene_57123)
